Addgene plasmid #160437: pUCIDT-attL1-Worm ABeta-attR5
Purpose: Entry vector for cloning nematode-codon-optimized Amyloid Beta(1-42) using 2-fragment gateway recombination
Depositing lab: Nicholas Tolwinski. Publication: Use of Optogenetic Amyloid-beta to Monitor Protein Aggregation in Drosophila melanogaster, Danio rerio and Caenorhabditis elegans. Kaur P, Kibat C, Teo E, Gruber J, Mathuru A, Tolwinski ANS. Bio Protoc. 2020 Dec 5;10(23):e3856. doi: 10.21769/BioProtoc.3856. eCollection 2020 Dec 5. PubMed 33659494.
Backbone
  Vector backbone: pUCIDT
  Total vector size (bp): 3118
  Vector type: Bacterial Expression
Growth in bacteria
  Bacterial resistance: Kanamycin, 50 μg/mL
  Growth temperature: 37°C
  Growth strain: DH5alpha
  Copy number: High Copy
Gene/Insert
  Gene/Insert name: Homo sapiens amyloid beta precursor protein
  Species: H. sapiens (human), C. elegans (nematode)
  Mutation: Codon-optimized for expression in C. elegans
  Entrez Gene: APP (a.k.a. AAA, ABETA, ABPP, AD1, APPI, CTFgamma, CVAP, PN-II, PN2, alpha-sAPP, preA4)
  Tag / fusion protein: Cleavage signal (N terminal on insert)
  Cloning method: Gateway Cloning
  Sequencing primers: 5′ M13 For; 3′ M13 Rev
Terms and licenses: Academic/Nonprofit Terms; Industry Terms: Not Available to Industry
How to cite: pUCIDT-attL1-Worm ABeta-attR5 was a gift from Nicholas Tolwinski (Addgene plasmid # 160437 ; http://n2t.net/addgene:160437 ; RRID:Addgene_160437)
