[The description below was written by a language model from this plasmid's Addgene catalogue record and pLannotate feature annotations shown in this document.]
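Description:
pUCIDT-attL1-Worm ABeta-attR5 is a small (3,118 bp) Gateway entry clone built on the pUCIDT gene-synthesis backbone. It is maintained in E. coli at high copy from a ColE1/pUC-type origin and selected with kanamycin through an aph(3')-Ia resistance gene, which the annotation places downstream of a cat promoter. The remaining backbone features are remnants of pUC/pBR322 ancestry: lacZα, lacI, rop and bom fragments, plus a lac promoter, operator and CAP site. These lac elements lie downstream of the insert and point away from it, so they are not positioned to drive it. Although it is catalogued as a bacterial expression vector, no promoter is annotated upstream of the coding sequence, consistent with its role as a recombination donor rather than an expression plasmid.

The payload is a short open reading frame derived from human amyloid beta precursor protein (APP). It encodes the amyloid beta(1-42) peptide, recoded with C. elegans codon usage and recorded as carrying an N-terminal cleavage signal. The annotated APP match spans only about 120 bp, in keeping with a peptide-sized insert rather than the full-length precursor. The insert is flanked by attL1 upstream and attR5 downstream, the site pairing used for the first position in a two-fragment Gateway LR reaction. There it is joined in order to a second entry clone carrying complementary sites, and both are transferred into a destination vector.

According to the record and the associated work, this allows the worm-optimised peptide to be assembled with a partner module into nematode expression constructs for optogenetic studies of amyloid beta aggregation. The identities of the second fragment and the destination vector are not stated in this record.
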