Features (pLannotate 1.2.2; 13 found; start..end, strand, type, name):
    105..204     +  protein_bind   attL1: mutant version of attL; recombination site for the Gateway® LR reaction LR Clonase™
    267..386     +  CDS            APP (sequence withheld): A4_FELCA - Experimental evidence at protein level: Swiss-Prot protein existence level 1. Functions as a cell surface receptor and performs physiological functions on the surface of neurons relevant to neurite growth, neuronal adhesion and axonogenesis. Interaction between APP molecules on neighboring cells promotes synaptogenesis. Involved in cell mobility and transcription regulation through protein-protein interactions (By similarity). Can promote transcription activation through binding to APBB1-KAT5 and inhibit Notch signaling through interaction with Numb (By similarity). Couples to apopt
    394..517     +  protein_bind   attR5: mutant version of attR; recombination site for the Gateway® LR reaction LR Clonase™
    590..606     -  protein_bind   lac operator: The lac repressor binds to the lac operator to inhibit transcription in E. coli. This inhibition can be relieved by adding lactose or isopropyl-β-D-thiogalactopyranoside (IPTG). lac repressor encoded by lacI
    614..644     -  promoter       lac promoter: promoter for the E. coli lac operon
    659..680     -  protein_bind   CAP binding site: CAP binding activates transcription in the presence of cAMP. E. coli catabolite activator protein
    693..785     -  CDS            lacI (fragment): lac repressor; lacI; The lac repressor binds to the lac operator to inhibit transcription in E. coli. This inhibition can be relieved by adding lactose or isopropyl-β-D-thiogalactopyranoside (IPTG).
    968..1556    -  rep_origin     ori: high-copy-number ColE1/pMB1/pBR322/pUC origin of replication
   1727..2542    -  CDS            KanR: aminoglycoside phosphotransferase; aph(3')-Ia; confers resistance to kanamycin in bacteria or G418 (Geneticin®) in eukaryotes
   2543..2645    -  promoter       cat promoter: promoter of the E. coli cat gene encoding chloramphenicol acetyltransferase
   2740..2775    +  CDS            rop (fragment): Rop protein, which maintains plasmids at low copy number; rop
   2877..2976    +  misc_feature   bom (fragment): basis of mobility region from pBR322
   2982..18      -  CDS            lacZα (fragment) (across the origin): LacZα fragment of β-galactosidase; lacZ fragment
>Addgene plasmid #160437 | pUCIDT-attL1-Worm ABeta-attR5 | addgene full sequence | sequence record 314980 | Addgene NGS Result
GTAAAACGACGGCCAGTGCAACGCGATGACGATGGATAGCGATTCATCGATGAGCTGACCCGATCGCCGC
CGCCGGAGGGTTGCGTTTGAGACGGGCGACAGATCAAATAATGATTTTATTTTGACTGATAGTGACCTGT
TCGTTGCAACAAATTGATGAGCAATGCTTTTTTATAATGCCAACTTTGTACAAAAAAGCAGGCTTAATGC
ATAAGGTTTTGCTGGCACTGTTCTTTATCTTTCTGGCACCAGCAGGAACAGATGCT
[126 nt withheld, positions 267-392]
ACAACTTTGTATACAAAAGTTGAACGAGAAACGTAAAATGATATAAATATCAATATATTAAATTAGATTT
TGCATAAAAAACAGACTACATAATACTGTAAAACACAACATATCCAGTCACTATGATCAGTTCTGGACCA
GCGAGCTGTGCTGCGACTCGTGGCGTAATCATGGTCATAGCTGTTTCCTGTGTGAAATTGTTATCCGCTC
ACAATTCCACACAACATACGAGCCGGAAGCATAAAGTGTAAAGCCTGGGGTGCCTAATGAGTGAGCTAAC
TCACATTAATTGCGTTGCGCTCACTGCCCGCTTTCCAGTCGGGAAACCTGTCGTGCCAGCTGCATTAATG
AATCGGCCAACGCGCGGGGAGAGGCGGTTTGCGTATTGGGCGCTCTTCCGCTTCCTCGCTCACTGACTCG
CTGCGCTCGGTCGTTCGGCTGCGGCGAGCGGTATCAGCTCACTCAAAGGCGGTAATACGGTTATCCACAG
AATCAGGGGATAACGCAGGAAAGAACATGTGAGCAAAAGGCCAGCAAAAGGCCAGGAACCGTAAAAAGGC
CGCGTTGCTGGCGTTTTTCCATAGGCTCCGCCCCCCTGACGAGCATCACAAAAATCGACGCTCAAGTCAG
AGGTGGCGAAACCCGACAGGACTATAAAGATACCAGGCGTTTCCCCCTGGAAGCTCCCTCGTGCGCTCTC
CTGTTCCGACCCTGTCGCTTACCGGATACCTGTCCGCCTTTCTCCCTTCGGGAAGCGTGGCGCTTTCTCA
TAGCTCACGCTGTAGGTATCTCAGTTCGGTGTAGGTCGTTCGCTCCAAGCTGGGCTGTGTGCACGAACCC
CCCGTTCAGCCCGACCGCTGCGCCTTATCCGGTAACTATCGTCTTGAGTCCAACCCGGTAAGACACGACT
TATCGCCACTGGCAGCAGCCACTGGTAACAGGATTAGCAGAGCGAGGTATGTAGGCGGTGCTACAGAGTT
CTTGAAGTGGTGGCCTAACTACGGCTACACTAGAAGAACAGTATTTGGTATCTGCGCTCTGCTGAAGCCA
GTTACCTTCGGAAAAAGAGTTGGTAGCTCTTGATCCGGCAAACAAACCACCGCTGGTAGCGGTGGTTTTT
TTGTTTGCAAGCAGCAGATTACGCGCAGAAAAAAAGGATCTCAAGAAGATCCTTTGATCTTTTCTACGGG
GTCTGACGCTCAGTGGAACGAAAACTCACGTTAAGGGATTTTGGTCATGAGATTATCAAAAAGGATCTTC
ACCTAGATCCTTTTAAATTAAAAATGAAGTTTTAAATCAATCTAAAGTATATATGAGTAAACTTGGTCTG
ACAGTTAGAAAAACTCATCGAGCATCAAGTGAAACTGCAATTTATTCATATCAGGATTATCAATACCATA
TTTTTGAAAAAGCCGTTTCTGTAATGAAGGAGAAAACTCACCGAGGCAGTTCCATAGGATGGCAAGATCC
TGGTATCGGTCTGCGATTCCGACTCGTCCAACATCAATACAACCTATTAATTTCCCCTCGTCAAAAATAA
GGTTATCAAGTGAGAAATCACCATGAGTGACGACTGAATCCGGTGAGAATGGCAAGAGTTTATGCATTTC
TTTCCAGACTTGTTCAACAGGCCAGCCATTACGCTCGTCATCAAAATCACTCGCACCAACCAAACCGTTA
TTCATTCGTGATTGCGCCTGAGCGAGACGAAATACGCGATCGCCGTTAAAAGGACAATTACAAACAGGAA
TCGAATGCAACCGGCGCAGGAACACTGCCAGCGCATCAACAATATTTTCACCTGAATCAGGATATTCTTC
TAATACCTGGAATGCTGTTTTCCCTGGGATCGCAGTGGTGAGTAACCATGCATCATCAGGAGTACGGATA
AAATGCTTGATGGTCGGAAGAGGCATAAATTCCGTCAGCCAGTTTAGCCTGACCATCTCATCTGTAACAT
CATTGGCAACGCTACCTTTGCCATGTTTCAGAAACAACTCTGGCGCATCGGGCTTCCCATACAATCGATA
GATTGTCGCACCTGATTGCCCGACATTATCGCGAGCCCATTTATACCCATATAAATCAGCATCCATGTTG
GAATTTAATCGCGGCTTCAAGCAAGACGTTTCCCGTTGAATATGGCTCATTTTAGCTTCCTTAGCTCCTG
AAAATCTCGATAACTCAAAAAATACGCCCGGTAGTGATCTTATTTCATTATGGTGAAAGTTGGAACCTCT
TACGTGCCGATCACACATTTCCCCGAAAAGTGCCACCTGACGTCTAAGAAACCATTATTATCATGACATT
AACCTATAAAAATAGGCGTATCACGAGGCCCTTTCGTCTCGCGCGTTTCGGTGATGACGGTGAAAACCTC
TGACACATGCAGCTCCCGGAGACGGTCACAGCTTGTCTGTAAGCGGATGCCGGGAGCAGACAAGCCCGTC
AGGGCGCGTCAGCGGGTGTTGGCGGGTGTCGGGGCTGGCTTAACTATGCGGCATCAGAGCAGATTGTACT
GAGAGTGCACCAAATGCGGTGTGAAATACCGCACAGATGCGTAAGGAGAAAATACCGCATCAGGCGCCAT
TCGCCATTCAGGCTGCGCAACTGTTGGGAAGGGCGATCGGTGCGGGCCTCATCGCTATTACGCCAGCTGG
CGAAAGGGGGATGTGCTGCAAGGCGATTAAGTTGGGTAACGCCAGGGTTTTCCCAGTCACGACGTT
